Addgene plasmid #153992: SARS_COV2_ORF3b_HA_BASU
Purpose: Express Orf3b gene along with HA and BASU
Depositing lab: Paul Khavari. Depositing organization: Stanford University. Publication: The proximal proteome of 17 SARS-CoV-2 proteins links to disrupted antiviral signaling and host translation. Meyers JM, Ramanathan M, Shanderson RL, Beck A, Donohue L, Ferguson I, Guo MG, Rao DS, Miao W, Reynolds D, Yang X, Zhao Y, Yang YY, Blish C, Wang Y, Khavari PA. PLoS Pathog. 2021 Oct 1;17(10):e1009412. doi: 10.1371/journal.ppat.1009412. PubMed 34597346.
Backbone
  Vector backbone: EF1-alpha-promoter
  Vector type: Mammalian Expression, Lentiviral
Growth in bacteria
  Bacterial resistance: Ampicillin, 100 μg/mL
  Growth temperature: 37°C
  Growth strain: NEB Stable
  Copy number: High Copy
Gene/Insert
  Gene/Insert name: orf3b
  Species: Severe acute respiratory syndrome coronavirus 2
  Cloning method: Restriction Enzyme; 5′ cloning site Unknown (unknown if destroyed); 3′ cloning site Unknown (unknown if destroyed)
  Sequencing primers: 5′ EF1a-F
Terms and licenses: Academic/Nonprofit Terms; Industry Terms: Not Available to Industry
How to cite: SARS_COV2_ORF3b_HA_BASU was a gift from Paul Khavari (Addgene plasmid # 153992 ; http://n2t.net/addgene:153992 ; RRID:Addgene_153992)
