[The description below was written by a language model from this plasmid's Addgene catalogue record and pLannotate feature annotations shown in this document.]
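Description:
SARS_COV2_ORF3b_HA_BASU is an HIV-1-based lentiviral mammalian expression plasmid of about 9.8 kb, built on a backbone recorded only as "EF1-alpha-promoter". It is propagated in E. coli through a high-copy ColE1/pUC-type origin and selected with ampicillin via the β-lactamase gene. The viral portion carries LTR sequences at both ends (both annotated as truncated 5' LTR matches), the Ψ packaging signal with an adjoining gag fragment, the Rev response element for Rev-dependent nuclear export of the genomic RNA, and the cPPT/CTS. Together these let the cassette be packaged into lentiviral particles when helper functions are supplied in trans. Fragments annotated as nef flank the LTR regions, and remnants of a lac promoter/operator lie in the bacterial backbone.

The payload is driven by the human EF-1α core promoter with intron A sequences. The feature table places an HA epitope tag first, followed directly by a Bacillus subtilis birA-derived coding sequence that corresponds to BASU, an engineered promiscuous biotin ligase. The SARS-CoV-2 accessory open reading frame comes downstream of these. The catalogue names this insert orf3b, whereas the automated annotation matches it to the Swiss-Prot entry ORF3D_SARS2, a discrepancy that probably reflects the differing nomenclature for the small ORFs overlapping ORF3a. The layout suggests a single HA-BASU-ORF3b fusion, although the record does not confirm the reading frame across the junctions. An EMCV IRES then drives puromycin N-acetyltransferase from the same transcript for selection of transduced cells, and a WPRE enhances expression. According to the associated publication title, the construct belongs to a set used for proximity-labelling proteomics of SARS-CoV-2 proteins, in which host proteins near the viral bait are biotinylated for identification.
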