Features (pLannotate 1.2.2; 26 found; start..end, strand, type, name):
    377..634     +  LTR            5' LTR (truncated): truncated 5' long terminal repeat (LTR) from HIV-1
    681..806     +  misc_feature   HIV-1 Ψ: packaging signal of human immunodeficiency virus type 1
    790..1128    +  CDS            HIV-1 gag (fragment): gag protein from human immunodeficiency virus 1; gag
   1303..1536    +  misc_feature   RRE: The Rev response element (RRE) of HIV-1 allows for Rev-dependent mRNA export from the nucleus to the cytoplasm.
   1913..2013    +  CDS            Rev (fragment): human immunodeficiency virus 1 (HIV-1) Rev protein; rev; enhances nuclear export of unspliced and incompletely spliced viral mRNAs
   2028..2143    +  misc_feature   cPPT/CTS: central polypurine tract and central termination sequence of HIV-1 (lacking the first T)
   2356..2567    +  promoter       EF-1α core promoter: core promoter for human elongation factor EF-1α
   2568..2681    +  intron         EF-1α intron A (fragment): intron upstream of the start codon of human EF-1α
   3307..3510    +  intron         EF-1α intron A: truncated intron upstream of the start codon of human EF-1α
   3553..3578    +  CDS            3xHA (fragment): three tandem HA epitope tags
   3580..4356    +  CDS            birA (fragment): BIRA_BACSU - Experimental evidence at protein level: Swiss-Prot protein existence level 1. Acts both as a biotin--[acetyl-CoA-carboxylase] ligase and a repressor. From Bacillus subtilis (strain 168).
   4402..4569    +  CDS            ORF3D_SARS2: Protein predicted: Swiss-Prot protein existence level 4. May play a role in host modulation. From Severe acute respiratory syndrome coronavirus 2 (2019-nCoV) (SARS-CoV-2).
   4692..5154    +  misc_feature   IRES: internal ribosome entry site (IRES) of the encephalomyocarditis virus (EMCV)
   5187..5784    +  CDS            PuroR (fragment): puromycin N-acetyltransferase; pac from Streptomyces alboniger; confers resistance to puromycin
   5800..6388    +  misc_feature   WPRE: woodchuck hepatitis virus posttranscriptional regulatory element
   6405..6923    +  CDS            nef (fragment): NEF_HV1BR - Experimental evidence at protein level: Swiss-Prot protein existence level 1. Extracellular Nef protein targets CD4(+) T-lymphocytes for apoptosis by interacting with CXCR4 surface receptors (PubMed:14990729). From Human immunodeficiency virus type 1 group M subtype B (isolate BRU/LAI) (HIV-1).
   6971..7228    +  LTR            5' LTR (truncated): truncated 5' long terminal repeat (LTR) from HIV-1
   7380..7396    -  protein_bind   lac operator: The lac repressor binds to the lac operator to inhibit transcription in E. coli. This inhibition can be relieved by adding lactose or isopropyl-β-D-thiogalactopyranoside (IPTG). lac repressor encoded by lacI
   7404..7434    -  promoter       lac promoter: promoter for the E. coli lac operon
   7449..7470    -  protein_bind   CAP binding site: CAP binding activates transcription in the presence of cAMP. E. coli catabolite activator protein
   7483..7575    -  CDS            lacI (fragment): lac repressor; lacI; The lac repressor binds to the lac operator to inhibit transcription in E. coli. This inhibition can be relieved by adding lactose or isopropyl-β-D-thiogalactopyranoside (IPTG).
   7758..8346    -  rep_origin     ori: high-copy-number ColE1/pMB1/pBR322/pUC origin of replication
   8517..9377    -  CDS            AmpR: β-lactamase; bla; confers resistance to ampicillin, carbenicillin, and related antibiotics
   9378..9482    -  promoter       AmpR promoter: bla
   9530..9664    +  polyA_signal   SV40 poly(A) signal: SV40 polyadenylation signal
   9831..329     +  CDS            nef (fragment) (across the origin): NEF_HV1BR - Experimental evidence at protein level: Swiss-Prot protein existence level 1. Extracellular Nef protein targets CD4(+) T-lymphocytes for apoptosis by interacting with CXCR4 surface receptors (PubMed:14990729). From Human immunodeficiency virus type 1 group M subtype B (isolate BRU/LAI) (HIV-1).
>Addgene plasmid #153992 | SARS_COV2_ORF3b_HA_BASU | addgene full sequence | sequence record 300158 | Addgene NGS Result
TGGAAGGGCTAATTCACTCCCAAAGAAGACAAGATATCCTTGATCTGTGGATCTACCACACACAAGGCTA
CTTCCCTGATTAGCAGAACTACACACCAGGGCCAGGGGTCAGATATCCACTGACCTTTGGATGGTGCTAC
AAGCTAGTACCAGTTGAGCCAGATAAGGTAGAAGAGGCCAATAAAGGAGAGAACACCAGCTTGTTACACC
CTGTGAGCCTGCATGGGATGGATGACCCGGAGAGAGAAGTGTTAGAGTGGAGGTTTGACAGCCGCCTAGC
ATTTCATCACGTGGCCCGAGAGCTGCATCCGGAGTACTTCAAGAACTGCTGATATCGAGCTTGCTACAAG
GGACTTTCCGCTGGGGACTTTCCAGGGAGGCGTGGCCTGGGCGGGACTGGGGAGTGGCGAGCCCTCAGAT
CCTGCATATAAGCAGCTGCTTTTTGCCTGTACTGGGTCTCTCTGGTTAGACCAGATCTGAGCCTGGGAGC
TCTCTGGCTAACTAGGGAACCCACTGCTTAAGCCTCAATAAAGCTTGCCTTGAGTGCTTCAAGTAGTGTG
TGCCCGTCTGTTGTGTGACTCTGGTAACTAGAGATCCCTCAGACCCTTTTAGTCAGTGTGGAAAATCTCT
AGCAGTGGCGCCCGAACAGGGACTTGAAAGCGAAAGGGAAACCAGAGGAGCTCTCTCGACGCAGGACTCG
GCTTGCTGAAGCGCGCACGGCAAGAGGCGAGGGGCGGCGACTGGTGAGTACGCCAAAAATTTTGACTAGC
GGAGGCTAGAAGGAGAGAGATGGGTGCGAGAGCGTCAGTATTAAGCGGGGGAGAATTAGATCGCGATGGG
AAAAAATTCGGTTAAGGCCAGGGGGAAAGAAAAAATATAAATTAAAACATATAGTATGGGCAAGCAGGGA
GCTAGAACGATTCGCAGTTAATCCTGGCCTGTTAGAAACATCAGAAGGCTGTAGACAAATACTGGGACAG
CTACAACCATCCCTTCAGACAGGATCAGAAGAACTTAGATCATTATATAATACAGTAGCAACCCTCTATT
GTGTGCATCAAAGGATAGAGATAAAAGACACCAAGGAAGCTTTAGACAAGATAGAGGAAGAGCAAAACAA
AAGTAAGACCACCGCACAGCAAGCGGCCGGCCGCTGATCTTCAGACCTGGAGGAGGAGATATGAGGGACA
ATTGGAGAAGTGAATTATATAAATATAAAGTAGTAAAAATTGAACCATTAGGAGTAGCACCCACCAAGGC
AAAGAGAAGAGTGGTGCAGAGAGAAAAAAGAGCAGTGGGAATAGGAGCTTTGTTCCTTGGGTTCTTGGGA
GCAGCAGGAAGCACTATGGGCGCAGCGTCAATGACGCTGACGGTACAGGCCAGACAATTATTGTCTGGTA
TAGTGCAGCAGCAGAACAATTTGCTGAGGGCTATTGAGGCGCAACAGCATCTGTTGCAACTCACAGTCTG
GGGCATCAAGCAGCTCCAGGCAAGAATCCTGGCTGTGGAAAGATACCTAAAGGATCAACAGCTCCTGGGG
ATTTGGGGTTGCTCTGGAAAACTCATTTGCACCACTGCTGTGCCTTGGAATGCTAGTTGGAGTAATAAAT
CTCTGGAACAGATTTGGAATCACACGACCTGGATGGAGTGGGACAGAGAAATTAACAATTACACAAGCTT
AATACACTCCTTAATTGAAGAATCGCAAAACCAGCAAGAAAAGAATGAACAAGAATTATTGGAATTAGAT
AAATGGGCAAGTTTGTGGAATTGGTTTAACATAACAAATTGGCTGTGGTATATAAAATTATTCATAATGA
TAGTAGGAGGCTTGGTAGGTTTAAGAATAGTTTTTGCTGTACTTTCTATAGTGAATAGAGTTAGGCAGGG
ATATTCACCATTATCGTTTCAGACCCACCTCCCAACCCCGAGGGGACCCGACAGGCCCGAAGGAATAGAA
GAAGAAGGTGGAGAGAGAGACAGAGACAGATCCATTCGATTAGTGAACGGATCTCGACGGTATCGCCTTT
AAAAGAAAAGGGGGGATTGGGGGGTACAGTGCAGGGGAAAGAATAGTAGACATAATAGCAACAGACATAC
AAACTAAAGAATTACAAAAACAAATTACAAAAATTCAAAATTTTCGGGTTTATTACAGGGACAGCAGAGA
TCCAGTTTATCGATGAGTAATTCATACAAAAGGACTCGCCCCTGCCTTGGGGAATCCCAGGGACCGTCGT
TAAACTCCCACTAACGTAGAACCCAGAGATCGCTGCGTTCCCGCCCCCTCACCCGCCCGCTCTCGTCATC
ACTGAGGTGGAGAAGAGCATGCGTGAGGCTCCGGTGCCCGTCAGTGGGCAGAGCGCACATCGCCCACAGT
CCCCGAGAAGTTGGGGGGAGGGGTCGGCAATTGAACCGGTGCCTAGAGAAGGTGGCGCGGGGTAAACTGG
GAAAGTGATGTCGTGTACTGGCTCCGCCTTTTTCCCGAGGGTGGGGGAGAACCGTATATAAGTGCAGTAG
TCGCCGTGAACGTTCTTTTTCGCAACGGGTTTGCCGCCAGAACACAGGTAAGTGCCGTGTGTGGTTCCCG
CGGGCCTGGCCTCTTTACGGGTTATGGCCCTTGCGTGCCTTGAATTACTTCCACGCCCCTGGCTGCAGTA
CGTGATTCTTGATCCCGAGCTTCGGGTTGGAAGTGGGTGGGAGAGTTCGAGGCCTTGCGCTTAAGGAGCC
CCTTCGCCTCGTGCTTGAGTTGAGGCCTGGCTTGGGCGCTGGGGCCGCCGCGTGCGAATCTGGTGGCACC
TTCGCGCCTGTCTCGCTGCTTTCGATAAGTCTCTAGCCATTTAAAATTTTTGATGACCTGCTGCGACGCT
TTTTTTCTGGCAAGATAGTCTTGTAAATGCGGGCCAAGATCTGCACACTGGTATTTCGGTTTTTGGGGCC
GCGGGCGGCGACGGGGCCCGTGCGTCCCAGCGCACATGTTCGGCGAGGCGGGGCCTGCGAGCGCGGCCAC
CGAGAATCGGACGGGGGTAGTCTCAAGCTGGCCGGCCTGCTCTGGTGCCTGGCCTCGCGCCGCCGTGTAT
CGCCCCGCCCTGGGCGGCAAGGCTGGCCCGGTCGGCACCAGTTGCGTGAGCGGAAAGATGGCCGCTTCCC
GGCCCTGCTGCAGGGAGCTCAAAATGGAGGACGCGGCGCTCGGGAGAGCGGGCGGGTGAGTCACCCACAC
AAAGGAAAAGGGCCTTTCCGTCCTCAGCCGTCGCTTCATGTGACTCCACGGAGTACCGGGCGCCGTCCAG
GCACCTCGATTAGTTCTCGAGCTTTTGGAGTACGTCGTCTTTAGGTTGGGGGGAGGGGTTTTATGCGATG
GAGTTTCCCCACACTGAGTGGGTGGAGACTGAAGTTAGGCCAGCTTGGCACTTGATGTAATTCTCCTTGG
AATTTGCCCTTTTTGAGTTTGGATCTTGGTTCATTCTCAAGCCTCAGACAGTGGTTCAAAGTTTTTTTCT
TCCATTTCAGGTGTCGTGAGGATCTATTTCCGGTGAATTCGCCGCCACCATGTACCCATACGATGTGCCT
GACTATGCTGGCAAGTTGTCTGAATCAGAGATTAGGTTTGGACTGAAAACGGAGGTGATGGGCCAACATC
TTATCTATCACGATGTTTTGTCCAGCACACAAAAGACAGCCCATGAATTGGCAAATAACAATGCCCCCGA
GGGTACCCTCGTGGTTGCAGATAAACAGACAGCCGGTAGGGGCGGGATGAGCCGAGTGTGGCATTCTCAA
GAAGGAAACGGAGTATGGATGAGTTTGATATTGCGCCCGGACATTCCGCTCCAAAAGACGCCCCAACTTA
CCTTGCTGGCAGCTGTAGCGGTGGTTCAGGGAATAGAAGAGGCCGCGGGCATACAGACTGATATAAAGTG
GCCGAACGACATACTCATTAACGGGAAAAAAACAGTAGGGATACTTACCGAAATGCAAGCTGAGGAGGAT
CGAGTGCGCTCCGTGATTATTGGTATTGGCATTAATGTAAATCAGCAACCCAATGATTTCCCCGATGAGC
TCAAGGACATTGCGACGAGTCTGTCCCAGGCAGCTGGGGAAAAGATCGACAGGGCAGGTGTAATCCAGCA
TATCTTGCTTTGTTTCGAAAAGCGATACCGAGACTACATGACCCACGGTTTCACGCCCATCAAGCTCTTG
TGGGAGTCATACGCCCTCGGTATTGGCACGAACATGAGGGCGAGAACTCTCAACGGGACATTTTACGGTA
AGGCGTTGGGTATTGACGACGAAGGGGTACTTTTGTTGGAAACTAATGAAGGCATTAAGAAGATATACAG
CGCGGACATCAGCCTTAGGGGGAGCTGGTCTCACCCGCAATTTGAAAAAGGCGCTGCGGCTGCATACTGC
TGGAGATGCACAAGCTGTTGTTTTAGTGAGCGATTCCAGAATCACAACCCACAAAAAGAAATGGCGACCT
CAACCTTGCAGGGATGCTCATTGTGCTTGCAACTCGCGGTCGTTGTATGCAATAGCCTGCTTACCCCTTT
CGCTCGATGCTGCTGGCCGTGAGGATCCCGCCCCTCTCCCTCCCCCCCCCCTAACGTTACTGGCCGAAGC
CGCTTGGAATAAGGCCGGTGTGCGTTTGTCTATATGTTATTTTCCACCATATTGCCGTCTTTTGGCAATG
TGAGGGCCCGGAAACCTGGCCCTGTCTTCTTGACGAGCATTCCTAGGGGTCTTTCCCCTCTCGCCAAAGG
AATGCAAGGTCTGTTGAATGTCGTGAAGGAAGCAGTTCCTCTGGAAGCTTCTTGAAGACAAACAACGTCT
GTAGCGACCCTTTGCAGGCAGCGGAACCCCCCACCTGGCGACAGGTGCCTCTGCGGCCAAAAGCCACGTG
TATAAGATACACCTGCAAAGGCGGCACAACCCCAGTGCCACGTTGTGAGTTGGATAGTTGTGGAAAGAGT
CAAATGGCTCTCCTCAAGCGTATTCAACAAGGGGCTGAAGGATGCCCAGAAGGTACCCCATTGTATGGGA
TCTGATCTGGGGCCTCGGTGCACATGCTTTACATGTGTTTAGTCGAGGTTAAAAAAACGTCTAGGCCCCC
CGAACCACGGGGACGTGGTTTTCCTTTGAAAAACACGATGATAAGCTTGCCACAACCCACAAGGAGACGA
CCTTCCATGACCGAGTACAAGCCCACGGTGCGCCTCGCCACCCGCGACGACGTCCCCCGGGCCGTACGCA
CCCTCGCCGCCGCGTTCGCCGACTACCCCGCCACGCGCCACACCGTCGACCCGGACCGCCACATCGAGCG
GGTCACCGAGCTGCAAGAACTCTTCCTCACGCGCGTCGGGCTCGACATCGGCAAGGTGTGGGTCGCGGAC
GACGGCGCCGCGGTGGCGGTCTGGACCACGCCGGAGAGCGTCGAAGCGGGGGCGGTGTTCGCCGAGATCG
GCCCGCGCATGGCCGAGTTGAGCGGTTCCCGGCTGGCCGCGCAGCAACAGATGGAAGGCCTCCTGGCGCC
GCACCGGCCCAAGGAGCCCGCGTGGTTCCTGGCCACCGTCGGCGTCTCGCCCGACCACCAGGGCAAGGGT
CTGGGCAGCGCCGTCGTGCTCCCCGGAGTGGAGGCGGCCGAGCGCGCCGGGGTGCCCGCCTTCCTGGAGA
CCTCCGCGCCCCGCAACCTCCCCTTCTACGAGCGGCTCGGCTTCACCGTCACCGCCGACGTCGAGGTGCC
CGAAGGACCGCGCACCTGGTGCATGACCCGCAAGCCCGGTGCCTAGACGCGTCTGGAACAATCAACCTCT
GGATTACAAAATTTGTGAAAGATTGACTGGTATTCTTAACTATGTTGCTCCTTTTACGCTATGTGGATAC
GCTGCTTTAATGCCTTTGTATCATGCTATTGCTTCCCGTATGGCTTTCATTTTCTCCTCCTTGTATAAAT
CCTGGTTGCTGTCTCTTTATGAGGAGTTGTGGCCCGTTGTCAGGCAACGTGGCGTGGTGTGCACTGTGTT
TGCTGACGCAACCCCCACTGGTTGGGGCATTGCCACCACCTGTCAGCTCCTTTCCGGGACTTTCGCTTTC
CCCCTCCCTATTGCCACGGCGGAACTCATCGCCGCCTGCCTTGCCCGCTGCTGGACAGGGGCTCGGCTGT
TGGGCACTGACAATTCCGTGGTGTTGTCGGGGAAGCTGACGTCCTTTCCATGGCTGCTCGCCTGTGTTGC
CACCTGGATTCTGCGCGGGACGTCCTTCTGCTACGTCCCTTCGGCCCTCAATCCAGCGGACCTTCCTTCC
CGCGGCCTGCTGCCGGCTCTGCGGCCTCTTCCGCGTCTTCGCCTTCGCCCTCAGACGAGTCGGATCTCCC
TTTGGGCCGCCTCCCCGCCTGGAATTAATTCTGCAGTCGAGACCTAGAAAAACATGGAGCAATCACAAGT
AGCAATACAGCAGCTACCAATGCTGATTGTGCCTGGCTAGAAGCACAAGAGGAGGAGGAGGTGGGTTTTC
CAGTCACACCTCAGGTACCTTTAAGACCAATGACTTACAAGGCAGCTGTAGATCTTAGCCACTTTTTAAA
AGAAAAGAGGGGACTGGAAGGGCTAATTCACTCCCAACGAAGACAAGATATCCTTGATCTGTGGATCTAC
CACACACAAGGCTACTTCCCTGATTAGCAGAACTACACACCAGGGCCAGGGGTCAGATATCCACTGACCT
TTGGATGGTGCTACAAGCTAGTACCAGTTGAGCCAGATAAGGTAGAAGAGGCCAATAAAGGAGAGAACAC
CAGCTTGTTACACCCTGTGAGCCTGCATGGGATGGATGACCCGGAGAGAGAAGTGTTAGAGTGGAGGTTT
GACAGCCGCCTAGCATTTCATCACGTGGCCCGAGAGCTGCATCCGGAGTACTTCAAGAACTGCTGATATC
GAGCTTGCTACAAGGGACTTTCCGCTGGGGACTTTCCAGGGAGGCGTGGCCTGGGCGGGACTGGGGAGTG
GCGAGCCCTCAGATCCTGCATATAAGCAGCTGCTTTTTGCCTGTACTGGGTCTCTCTGGTTAGACCAGAT
CTGAGCCTGGGAGCTCTCTGGCTAACTAGGGAACCCACTGCTTAAGCCTCAATAAAGCTTGCCTTGAGTG
CTTCAAGTAGTGTGTGCCCGTCTGTTGTGTGACTCTGGTAACTAGAGATCCCTCAGACCCTTTTAGTCAG
TGTGGAAAATCTCTAGCAGTAGTAGTTCATGTCATCTTATTATTCAGTATTTATAACTTGCAAAGAAATG
AATATCAGAGAGTGAGAGGCCTTGACATTGCTAGCGTTTACCGTCGACCTCTAGCTAGAGCTTGGCGTAA
TCATGGTCATAGCTGTTTCCTGTGTGAAATTGTTATCCGCTCACAATTCCACACAACATACGAGCCGGAA
GCATAAAGTGTAAAGCCTGGGGTGCCTAATGAGTGAGCTAACTCACATTAATTGCGTTGCGCTCACTGCC
CGCTTTCCAGTCGGGAAACCTGTCGTGCCAGCTGCATTAATGAATCGGCCAACGCGCGGGGAGAGGCGGT
TTGCGTATTGGGCGCTCTTCCGCTTCCTCGCTCACTGACTCGCTGCGCTCGGTCGTTCGGCTGCGGCGAG
CGGTATCAGCTCACTCAAAGGCGGTAATACGGTTATCCACAGAATCAGGGGATAACGCAGGAAAGAACAT
GTGAGCAAAAGGCCAGCAAAAGGCCAGGAACCGTAAAAAGGCCGCGTTGCTGGCGTTTTTCCATAGGCTC
CGCCCCCCTGACGAGCATCACAAAAATCGACGCTCAAGTCAGAGGTGGCGAAACCCGACAGGACTATAAA
GATACCAGGCGTTTCCCCCTGGAAGCTCCCTCGTGCGCTCTCCTGTTCCGACCCTGCCGCTTACCGGATA
CCTGTCCGCCTTTCTCCCTTCGGGAAGCGTGGCGCTTTCTCATAGCTCACGCTGTAGGTATCTCAGTTCG
GTGTAGGTCGTTCGCTCCAAGCTGGGCTGTGTGCACGAACCCCCCGTTCAGCCCGACCGCTGCGCCTTAT
CCGGTAACTATCGTCTTGAGTCCAACCCGGTAAGACACGACTTATCGCCACTGGCAGCAGCCACTGGTAA
CAGGATTAGCAGAGCGAGGTATGTAGGCGGTGCTACAGAGTTCTTGAAGTGGTGGCCTAACTACGGCTAC
ACTAGAAGAACAGTATTTGGTATCTGCGCTCTGCTGAAGCCAGTTACCTTCGGAAAAAGAGTTGGTAGCT
CTTGATCCGGCAAACAAACCACCGCTGGTAGCGGTGGTTTTTTTGTTTGCAAGCAGCAGATTACGCGCAG
AAAAAAAGGATCTCAAGAAGATCCTTTGATCTTTTCTACGGGGTCTGACGCTCAGTGGAACGAAAACTCA
CGTTAAGGGATTTTGGTCATGAGATTATCAAAAAGGATCTTCACCTAGATCCTTTTAAATTAAAAATGAA
GTTTTAAATCAATCTAAAGTATATATGAGTAAACTTGGTCTGACAGTTACCAATGCTTAATCAGTGAGGC
ACCTATCTCAGCGATCTGTCTATTTCGTTCATCCATAGTTGCCTGACTCCCCGTCGTGTAGATAACTACG
ATACGGGAGGGCTTACCATCTGGCCCCAGTGCTGCAATGATACCGCGAGACCCACGCTCACCGGCTCCAG
ATTTATCAGCAATAAACCAGCCAGCCGGAAGGGCCGAGCGCAGAAGTGGTCCTGCAACTTTATCCGCCTC
CATCCAGTCTATTAATTGTTGCCGGGAAGCTAGAGTAAGTAGTTCGCCAGTTAATAGTTTGCGCAACGTT
GTTGCCATTGCTACAGGCATCGTGGTGTCACGCTCGTCGTTTGGTATGGCTTCATTCAGCTCCGGTTCCC
AACGATCAAGGCGAGTTACATGATCCCCCATGTTGTGCAAAAAAGCGGTTAGCTCCTTCGGTCCTCCGAT
CGTTGTCAGAAGTAAGTTGGCCGCAGTGTTATCACTCATGGTTATGGCAGCACTGCATAATTCTCTTACT
GTCATGCCATCCGTAAGATGCTTTTCTGTGACTGGTGAGTACTCAACCAAGTCATTCTGAGAATAGTGTA
TGCGGCGACCGAGTTGCTCTTGCCCGGCGTCAATACGGGATAATACCGCGCCACATAGCAGAACTTTAAA
AGTGCTCATCATTGGAAAACGTTCTTCGGGGCGAAAACTCTCAAGGATCTTACCGCTGTTGAGATCCAGT
TCGATGTAACCCACTCGTGCACCCAACTGATCTTCAGCATCTTTTACTTTCACCAGCGTTTCTGGGTGAG
CAAAAACAGGAAGGCAAAATGCCGCAAAAAAGGGAATAAGGGCGACACGGAAATGTTGAATACTCATACT
CTTCCTTTTTCAATATTATTGAAGCATTTATCAGGGTTATTGTCTCATGAGCGGATACATATTTGAATGT
ATTTAGAAAAATAAACAAATAGGGGTTCCGCGCACATTTCCCCGAAAAGTGCCACCTGACGTCGACGGAT
CGGGAGATCAACTTGTTTATTGCAGCTTATAATGGTTACAAATAAAGCAATAGCATCACAAATTTCACAA
ATAAAGCATTTTTTTCACTGCATTCTAGTTGTGGTTTGTCCAAACTCATCAATGTATCTTATCATGTCTG
GATCAACTGGATAACTCAAGCTAACCAAAATCATCCCAAACTTCCCACCCCATACCCTATTACCACTGCC
AATTACCTGTGGTTTCATTTACTCTAAACCTGTGATTCCTCTGAATTATTTTCATTTTAAAGAAATTGTA
TTTGTTAAATATGTACTACAAACTTAGTAGT
